>Addgene plasmid #157621 | pTT3-SP-6xHis-TIE1(FL)-FLAG | addgene full sequence | sequence record 381380 | Addgene NGS Result
GCGGCCGCGCTAGCGCCACCATGGTTTGGAGAGTTCCTCCATTCCTGCTGCCTATCCTGTTCCTGGCCTC
TCACGTTGGAGCCGGATCTCACCATCACCACCATCATGCCGTGGATCTGACCCTGCTGGCCAACCTGAGA
CTGACCGATCCTCAGAGATTCTTCCTGACCTGTGTGTCTGGCGAAGCCGGCGCTGGAAGAGGATCTGATG
CTTGGGGACCTCCTCTGCTGCTGGAAAAGGACGACAGAATCGTGCGGACACCTCCTGGACCTCCACTGAG
ACTGGCCAGAAATGGCAGCCACCAAGTGACCCTGAGAGGCTTCAGCAAGCCTTCTGATCTCGTGGGCGTG
TTCTCTTGTGTTGGAGGCGCTGGCGCTCGGAGAACCAGAGTGATCTATGTGCACAACAGCCCTGGCGCTC
ATCTGCTGCCTGACAAAGTGACCCACACCGTGAACAAGGGCGATACAGCCGTGCTGTCCGCCAGAGTGCA
CAAAGAAAAGCAGACCGACGTGATCTGGAAGTCCAACGGCAGCTACTTCTACACCCTGGATTGGCACGAG
GCCCAGGACGGAAGATTTCTGCTGCAGCTGCCTAACGTGCAGCCTCCTAGCTCTGGCATCTACAGCGCCA
CATACCTGGAAGCAAGCCCTCTGGGCAGCGCCTTCTTCAGACTGATCGTTAGAGGATGCGGAGCCGGCAG
ATGGGGCCCTGGATGTACAAAAGAATGCCCTGGCTGTCTGCACGGCGGCGTGTGTCACGATCATGATGGC
GAGTGTGTGTGCCCACCTGGCTTTACAGGCACCAGATGTGAACAGGCCTGCAGAGAGGGCAGATTCGGCC
AGTCTTGTCAAGAGCAGTGTCCCGGCATCTCTGGCTGCAGAGGCCTGACCTTTTGCCTGCCTGATCCTTA
CGGCTGTAGCTGTGGATCTGGATGGCGGGGCTCTCAGTGTCAAGAGGCTTGTGCCCCTGGACACTTTGGC
GCTGATTGCAGACTGCAGTGCCAGTGCCAGAATGGCGGCACCTGTGATAGATTCAGCGGCTGTGTGTGTC
CTTCTGGCTGGCATGGCGTGCACTGCGAGAAGTCCGATAGAATCCCTCAGATCCTGAACATGGCCAGCGA
GCTGGAATTCAACCTGGAAACCATGCCTCGGATCAACTGCGCCGCTGCCGGAAATCCATTTCCTGTGCGG
GGATCCATCGAGCTGAGAAAGCCTGATGGCACCGTGCTGCTGAGCACCAAGGCCATCGTGGAACCTGAGA
AAACCACCGCCGAGTTCGAGGTGCCAAGACTGGTTCTGGCCGATAGCGGCTTCTGGGAGTGTAGAGTGTC
TACCTCTGGCGGCCAGGACAGCAGACGGTTCAAAGTGAATGTGAAGGTGCCACCTGTGCCTCTGGCAGCC
CCTAGACTGCTGACAAAACAGAGCAGACAGCTGGTGGTGTCCCCTCTGGTGTCTTTTAGCGGAGATGGCC
CTATCAGCACAGTGCGGCTGCACTACAGACCCCAGGATAGCACAATGGACTGGTCTACCATCGTGGTGGA
CCCCAGCGAGAACGTGACACTGATGAACCTGAGGCCTAAGACCGGCTACAGCGTCAGAGTTCAACTGAGC
AGACCTGGCGAAGGCGGAGAAGGCGCATGGGGACCACCTACTCTGATGACCACAGATTGCCCTGAGCCTC
TGCTCCAGCCTTGGCTGGAAGGATGGCATGTGGAAGGCACCGACAGACTGAGAGTGTCTTGGAGTCTGCC
ACTGGTGCCAGGACCTCTCGTTGGAGATGGCTTTCTGCTGAGACTGTGGGACGGCACCAGAGGCCAAGAG
AGAAGAGAGAACGTCAGCAGCCCTCAGGCCAGAACAGCTCTGCTGACAGGACTGACACCTGGCACACACT
ACCAGCTGGATGTGCAGCTGTACCACTGTACACTGCTGGGACCTGCCTCTCCTCCTGCTCATGTTCTGTT
GCCTCCATCTGGCCCTCCAGCTCCTAGACATCTGCATGCCCAGGCTCTGAGCGATAGCGAGATCCAGCTG
ACATGGAAGCACCCAGAAGCTCTGCCCGGACCAATCAGCAAATACGTGGTGGAAGTGCAGGTTGCCGGCG
GAGCTGGCGATCCTCTGTGGATTGATGTGGACAGACCCGAGGAAACCAGCACCATCATCAGGGGCCTGAA
CGCCAGCACCAGATACCTGTTCAGAATGCGGGCCTCTATCCAAGGCCTCGGCGATTGGTCTAACACCGTG
GAAGAGTCTACCCTCGGCAACGGACTGCAGGCTGAAGGACCTGTGCAAGAAAGCAGAGCCGCCGAGGAAG
GACTGGACCAGCAACTGATTCTGGCTGTCGTGGGCTCCGTGTCTGCCACATGTCTGACAATTCTGGCCGC
ACTGCTGACCCTCGTGTGCATCAGAAGAAGCTGCCTGCACAGACGGCGGACCTTTACCTATCAGTCTGGC
TCCGGCGAGGAAACAATCCTGCAGTTTAGCAGCGGCACCCTGACACTGACCAGAAGGCCAAAACTGCAGC
CCGAGCCACTGAGCTATCCTGTGCTGGAATGGGAAGATATCACCTTCGAGGACCTGATCGGCGAGGGCAA
CTTTGGCCAAGTGATCCGGGCCATGATCAAGAAAGACGGCCTGAAGATGAACGCCGCCATCAAGATGCTG
AAAGAGTACGCCTCCGAGAACGACCACAGAGACTTTGCCGGCGAACTGGAAGTGCTGTGCAAGCTGGGCC
ACCATCCTAACATCATCAATCTGCTGGGCGCCTGCAAGAACCGGGGCTACCTGTATATCGCCATCGAGTA
CGCCCCTTACGGAAACCTGCTGGACTTTCTGCGGAAGTCCAGAGTGCTGGAAACAGACCCTGCCTTTGCC
AGAGAGCACGGCACAGCTTCTACACTGAGTAGCCGGCAGCTGCTGAGATTTGCCTCTGATGCCGCCAACG
GCATGCAGTACCTGAGCGAGAAGCAGTTCATTCACCGCGACCTGGCCGCTAGAAATGTGCTCGTGGGAGA
GAACCTGGCCAGCAAGATCGCCGATTTTGGCCTGAGTAGAGGCGAAGAGGTGTACGTGAAGAAAACCATG
GGCAGACTGCCCGTGCGGTGGATGGCCATTGAGAGCCTGAATTACAGCGTGTACACCACCAAGAGCGACG
TGTGGTCCTTTGGAGTGCTGCTGTGGGAGATCGTGTCTCTCGGCGGCACACCTTACTGTGGCATGACATG
TGCCGAGCTGTACGAGAAACTGCCCCAGGGCTACAGAATGGAACAGCCCAGAAACTGCGACGACGAAGTG
TACGAGCTGATGCGGCAGTGTTGGAGAGACAGACCTTACGAGAGGCCTCCATTCGCTCAGATCGCTCTGC
AGCTGGGAAGAATGCTGGAAGCCAGAAAGGCCTACGTGAACATGTCCCTGTTCGAGAACTTCACCTACGC
CGGAATCGACGCCACAGCCGAAGAGGCCGGCAGCGACTACAAGGACGACGACGATAAGTAAACGCGTTCT
AGACACGTGATTAATTAAGGATCCCCCGACCTCGACCTCTGGCTAATAAAGGAAATTTATTTTCATTGCA
ATAGTGTGTTGGAATTTTTTGTGTCTCTCACTCGGAAGGACATATGGGAGGGCAAATCATTTGGTCGAGA
TCCCTCGGAGATCTCTAGCTAGAGGATCGATCCCCGCCCCGGACGAACTAAACCTGACTACGACATCTCT
GCCCCTTCTTCGCGGGGCAGTGCATGTAATCCCTTCAGTTGGTTGGTACAACTTGCCAACTGGGCCCTGT
TCCACATGTGACACGGGGGGGGACCAAACACAAAGGGGTTCTCTGACTGTAGTTGACATCCTTATAAATG
GATGTGCACATTTGCCAACACTGAGTGGCTTTCATCCTGGAGCAGACTTTGCAGTCTGTGGACTGCAACA
CAACATTGCCTTTATGTGTAACTCTTGGCTGAAGCTCTTACACCAATGCTGGGGGACATGTACCTCCCAG
GGGCCCAGGAAGACTACGGGAGGCTACACCAACGTCAATCAGAGGGGCCTGTGTAGCTACCGATAAGCGG
ACCCTCAAGAGGGCATTAGCAATAGTGTTTATAAGGCCCCCTTGTTAACCCTAAACGGGTAGCATATGCT
TCCCGGGTAGTAGTATATACTATCCAGACTAACCCTAATTCAATAGCATATGTTACCCAACGGGAAGCAT
ATGCTATCGAATTAGGGTTAGTAAAAGGGTCCTAAGGAACAGCGATATCTCCCACCCCATGAGCTGTCAC
GGTTTTATTTACATGGGGTCAGGATTCCACGAGGGTAGTGAACCATTTTAGTCACAAGGGCAGTGGCTGA
AGATCAAGGAGCGGGCAGTGAACTCTCCTGAATCTTCGCCTGCTTCTTCATTCTCCTTCGTTTAGCTAAT
AGAATAACTGCTGAGTTGTGAACAGTAAGGTGTATGTGAGGTGCTCGAAAACAAGGTTTCAGGTGACGCC
CCCAGAATAAAATTTGGACGGGGGGTTCAGTGGTGGCATTGTGCTATGACACCAATATAACCCTCACAAA
CCCCTTGGGCAATAAATACTAGTGTAGGAATGAAACATTCTGAATATCTTTAACAATAGAAATCCATGGG
GTGGGGACAAGCCGTAAAGACTGGATGTCCATCTCACACGAATTTATGGCTATGGGCAACACATAATCCT
AGTGCAATATGATACTGGGGTTATTAAGATGTGTCCCAGGCAGGGACCAAGACAGGTGAACCATGTTGTT
ACACTCTATTTGTAACAAGGGGAAAGAGAGTGGACGCCGACAGCAGCGGACTCCACTGGTTGTCTCTAAC
ACCCCCGAAAATTAAACGGGGCTCCACGCCAATGGGGCCCATAAACAAAGACAAGTGGCCACTCTTTTTT
TTGAAATTGTGGAGTGGGGGCACGCGTCAGCCCCCACACGCCGCCCTGCGGTTTTGGACTGTAAAATAAG
GGTGTAATAACTTGGCTGATTGTAACCCCGCTAACCACTGCGGTCAAACCACTTGCCCACAAAACCACTA
ATGGCACCCCGGGGAATACCTGCATAAGTAGGTGGGCGGGCCAAGATAGGGGCGCGATTGCTGCGATCTG
GAGGACAAATTACACACACTTGCGCCTGAGCGCCAAGCACAGGGTTGTTGGTCCTCATATTCACGAGGTC
GCTGAGAGCACGGTGGGCTAATGTTGCCATGGGTAGCATATACTACCCAAATATCTGGATAGCATATGCT
ATCCTAATCTATATCTGGGTAGCATAGGCTATCCTAATCTATATCTGGGTAGCATATGCTATCCTAATCT
ATATCTGGGTAGTATATGCTATCCTAATTTATATCTGGGTAGCATAGGCTATCCTAATCTATATCTGGGT
AGCATATGCTATCCTAATCTATATCTGGGTAGTATATGCTATCCTAATCTGTATCCGGGTAGCATATGCT
ATCCTAATAGAGATTAGGGTAGTATATGCTATCCTAATTTATATCTGGGTAGCATATACTACCCAAATAT
CTGGATAGCATATGCTATCCTAATCTATATCTGGGTAGCATATGCTATCCTAATCTATATCTGGGTAGCA
TAGGCTATCCTAATCTATATCTGGGTAGCATATGCTATCCTAATCTATATCTGGGTAGTATATGCTATCC
TAATTTATATCTGGGTAGCATAGGCTATCCTAATCTATATCTGGGTAGCATATGCTATCCTAATCTATAT
CTGGGTAGTATATGCTATCCTAATCTGTATCCGGGTAGCATATGCTATCCTCATGATAAGCTGTCAAACA
TGAGAATTTTCTTGAAGACGAAAGGGCCTCGTGATACGCCTATTTTTATAGGTTAATGTCATGATAATAA
TGGTTTCTTAGACGTCAGGTGGCACTTTTCGGGGAAATGTGCGCGGAACCCCTATTTGTTTATTTTTCTA
AATACATTCAAATATGTATCCGCTCATGAGACAATAACCCTGATAAATGCTTCAATAATATTGAAAAAGG
AAGAGTATGAGTATTCAACATTTCCGTGTCGCCCTTATTCCCTTTTTTGCGGCATTTTGCCTTCCTGTTT
TTGCTCACCCAGAAACGCTGGTGAAAGTAAAAGATGCTGAAGATCAGTTGGGTGCACGAGTGGGTTACAT
CGAACTGGATCTCAACAGCGGTAAGATCCTTGAGAGTTTTCGCCCCGAAGAACGTTTTCCAATGATGAGC
ACTTTTAAAGTTCTGCTATGTGGCGCGGTATTATCCCGTGTTGACGCCGGGCAAGAGCAACTCGGTCGCC
GCATACACTATTCTCAGAATGACTTGGTTGAGTACTCACCAGTCACAGAAAAGCATCTTACGGATGGCAT
GACAGTAAGAGAATTATGCAGTGCTGCCATAACCATGAGTGATAACACTGCGGCCAACTTACTTCTGACA
ACGATCGGAGGACCGAAGGAGCTAACCGCTTTTTTGCACAACATGGGGGATCATGTAACTCGCCTTGATC
GTTGGGAACCGGAGCTGAATGAAGCCATACCAAACGACGAGCGTGACACCACGATGCCTGCAGCAATGGC
AACAACGTTGCGCAAACTATTAACTGGCGAACTACTTACTCTAGCTTCCCGGCAACAATTAATAGACTGG
ATGGAGGCGGATAAAGTTGCAGGACCACTTCTGCGCTCGGCCCTTCCGGCTGGCTGGTTTATTGCTGATA
AATCTGGAGCCGGTGAGCGTGGGTCTCGCGGTATCATTGCAGCACTGGGGCCAGATGGTAAGCCCTCCCG
TATCGTAGTTATCTACACGACGGGGAGTCAGGCAACTATGGATGAACGAAATAGACAGATCGCTGAGATA
GGTGCCTCACTGATTAAGCATTGGTAACTGTCAGACCAAGTTTACTCATATATACTTTAGATTGATTTAA
AACTTCATTTTTAATTTAAAAGGATCTAGGTGAAGATCCTTTTTGATAATCTCATGACCAAAATCCCTTA
ACGTGAGTTTTCGTTCCACTGAGCGTCAGACCCCGTAGAAAAGATCAAAGGATCTTCTTGAGATCCTTTT
TTTCTGCGCGTAATCTGCTGCTTGCAAACAAAAAAACCACCGCTACCAGCGGTGGTTTGTTTGCCGGATC
AAGAGCTACCAACTCTTTTTCCGAAGGTAACTGGCTTCAGCAGAGCGCAGATACCAAATACTGTTCTTCT
AGTGTAGCCGTAGTTAGGCCACCACTTCAAGAACTCTGTAGCACCGCCTACATACCTCGCTCTGCTAATC
CTGTTACCAGTGGCTGCTGCCAGTGGCGATAAGTCGTGTCTTACCGGGTTGGACTCAAGACGATAGTTAC
CGGATAAGGCGCAGCGGTCGGGCTGAACGGGGGGTTCGTGCACACAGCCCAGCTTGGAGCGAACGACCTA
CACCGAACTGAGATACCTACAGCGTGAGCTATGAGAAAGCGCCACGCTTCCCGAAGGGAGAAAGGCGGAC
AGGTATCCGGTAAGCGGCAGGGTCGGAACAGGAGAGCGCACGAGGGAGCTTCCAGGGGGAAACGCCTGGT
ATCTTTATAGTCCTGTCGGGTTTCGCCACCTCTGACTTGAGCGTCGATTTTTGTGATGCTCGTCAGGGGG
GCGGAGCCTATGGAAAAACGCCAGCAACGCGGCCTTTTTACGGTTCCTGGCCTTTTGCTGGCCTTTTGCT
CACATGTTCTTTCCTGCGTTATCCCCTGATTCTGTGGATAACCGTATTACCGCCTTTGAGTGAGCTGATA
CCGCTCGCCGCAGCCGAACGACCGAGCGCAGCGAGTCAGTGAGCGAGGAAGCGGAAGAGCGCCCAATACG
CAAACCGCCTCTCCCCGCGCGTTGGCCGATTCATTAATGCAGCTGGCACGACAGGTTTCCCGACTGGAAA
GCGGGCAGTGAGCGCAACGCAATTAATGTGAGTTAGCTCACTCATTAGGCACCCCAGGCTTTACACTTTA
TGCTTCCGGCTCGTATGTTGTGTGGAATTGTGAGCGGATAACAATTTCACACAGGAAACAGCTATGACCA
TGATTACGCCAAGCTCTAGCTAGAGGTCGACCAATTCTCATGTTTGACAGCTTATCATCGCAGATCCGGG
CAACGTTGTTGCCATTGCTGCAGGCGCAGAACTGGTAGGTATGGAAGATCTATACATTGAATCAATATTG
GCAATTAGCCATATTAGTCATTGGTTATATAGCATAAATCAATATTGGCTATTGGCCATTGCATACGTTG
TATCTATATCATAATATGTACATTTATATTGGCTCATGTCCAATATGACCGCCATGTTGACATTGATTAT
TGACTAGTTATTAATAGTAATCAATTACGGGGTCATTAGTTCATAGCCCATATATGGAGTTCCGCGTTAC
ATAACTTACGGTAAATGGCCCGCCTGGCTGACCGCCCAACGACCCCCGCCCATTGACGTCAATAATGACG
TATGTTCCCATAGTAACGCCAATAGGGACTTTCCATTGACGTCAATGGGTGGAGTATTTACGGTAAACTG
CCCACTTGGCAGTACATCAAGTGTATCATATGCCAAGTCCGCCCCCTATTGACGTCAATGACGGTAAATG
GCCCGCCTGGCATTATGCCCAGTACATGACCTTACGGGACTTTCCTACTTGGCAGTACATCTACGTATTA
GTCATCGCTATTACCATGGTGATGCGGTTTTGGCAGTACACCAATGGGCGTGGATAGCGGTTTGACTCAC
GGGGATTTCCAAGTCTCCACCCCATTGACGTCAATGGGAGTTTGTTTTGGCACCAAAATCAACGGGACTT
TCCAAAATGTCGTAATAACCCCGCCCCGTTGACGCAAATGGGCGGTAGGCGTGTACGGTGGGAGGTCTAT
ATAAGCAGAGCTCGTTTAGTGAACCGTCAGATCCTCACTCTCTTCCGCATCGCTGTCTGCGAGGGCCAGC
TGTTGGGCTCGCGGTTGAGGACAAACTCTTCGCGGTCTTTCCAGTACTCTTGGATCGGAAACCCGTCGGC
CTCCGAACGGTACTCCGCCACCGAGGGACCTGAGCGAGTCCGCATCGACCGGATCGGAAAACCTCTCGAG
AAAGGCGTCTAACCAGTCACAGTCGCAAGGTAGGCTGAGCACCGTGGCGGGCGGCAGCGGGTGGCGGTCG
GGGTTGTTTCTGGCGGAGGTGCTGCTGATGATGTAATTAAAGTAGGCGGTCTTGAGACGGCGGATGGTCG
AGGTGAGGTGTGGCAGGCTTGAGATCCAGCTGTTGGGGTGAGTACTCCCTCTCAAAAGCGGGCATTACTT
CTGCGCTAAGATTGTCAGTTTCCAAAAACGAGGAGGATTTGATATTCACCTGGCCCGATCTGGCCATACA
CTTGAGTGACAATGACATCCACTTTGCCTTTCTCTCCACAGGTGTCCACTCCCAGGTCCAAGTTTAAACT
Features (pLannotate 1.2.2; 19 found; start..end, strand, type, name):
     21..3458    +  CDS            TIE1: TIE1_HUMAN - Also known as TIE. Experimental evidence at protein level: Swiss-Prot protein existence level 1. Transmembrane tyrosine-protein kinase that may modulate TEK/TIE2 activity and contribute to the regulation of angiogenesis. From Homo sapiens (Human).
   3468..3488    +  CDS            3xFLAG (fragment): three tandem FLAG® epitope tags
   3545..3600    +  polyA_signal   β-globin poly(A) signal: rabbit β-globin polyadenylation signal (Gil and Proudfoot, 1987)
   4114..5795    -  rep_origin     oriP (fragment): Epstein-Barr virus oriP replication origin (Yates et al., 2000)
   5922..6026    +  promoter       AmpR promoter: bla
   6027..6887    +  CDS            AmpR: β-lactamase; bla; confers resistance to ampicillin, carbenicillin, and related antibiotics
   7058..7646    +  rep_origin     ori: high-copy-number ColE1/pMB1/pBR322/pUC origin of replication
   7829..7921    +  CDS            lacI (fragment): lac repressor; lacI; The lac repressor binds to the lac operator to inhibit transcription in E. coli. This inhibition can be relieved by adding lactose or isopropyl-β-D-thiogalactopyranoside (IPTG).
   7934..7955    +  protein_bind   CAP binding site: CAP binding activates transcription in the presence of cAMP. E. coli catabolite activator protein
   7970..8000    +  promoter       lac promoter: promoter for the E. coli lac operon
   8008..8024    +  protein_bind   lac operator: The lac repressor binds to the lac operator to inhibit transcription in E. coli. This inhibition can be relieved by adding lactose or isopropyl-β-D-thiogalactopyranoside (IPTG). lac repressor encoded by lacI
   8094..8110    +  promoter       tet promoter (fragment): E. coli promoter for tetracycline efflux protein gene
   8120..8145    -  CDS            bla(M) (fragment): β-lactamase lacking the signal sequence; bla(M); allows cytosolic expression of β-lactamase
   8319..8698    +  enhancer       CMV enhancer: human cytomegalovirus immediate early enhancer
   8700..8899    +  promoter       CMV promoter: human cytomegalovirus (CMV) immediate early promoter
   8967..9005    +  misc_feature   Ad SA (fragment): adenovirus major late transcript splice acceptor (Friedrich and Soriano, 1991)
   9038..9247    -  CDS            PTP (fragment): TERM_ADE02 - Experimental evidence at protein level: Swiss-Prot protein existence level 1. Protein covalently bound to the viral DNA that acts as a primer for viral genomic replication by DNA strand displacement. Assembles on the viral origin of replication in an initiation complex with viral polymerase, DBP, host NFIA and host POU2F1/OCT1. During initiation, the polymerase covalently couples the first dCTP with Ser- 580 of pTP. The terminal protein stimulates the template activity over 20 fold compared to protein-free templates. Neo-synthesized viral genomes are linked to two preterminal prot
   9278..9367    +  intron         chimeric intron (fragment): chimera between introns from adenovirus and immunoglobulin heavy chain genes
   9386..9432    +  CDS            IgH signal sequence (fragment): signal sequence from the mouse immunoglobulin heavy chain variable region
