[The description below was written by a language model from this plasmid's Addgene catalogue record and pLannotate feature annotations shown in this document.]
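Description:
pTT3-SP-6xHis-TIE1(FL)-FLAG is a mammalian expression plasmid built on the pTT3 backbone for displaying full-length human TIE1 on the cell surface. TIE1 is a transmembrane receptor tyrosine kinase thought to modulate TEK/TIE2 activity in angiogenesis. The plasmid is propagated in E. coli through a high-copy ColE1/pUC-type origin and selected with ampicillin via the β-lactamase gene. The sequenced record is 9,450 nt, consistent with the stated backbone and insert sizes. It also carries a large fragment of the Epstein-Barr virus oriP, an element that supports episomal maintenance in cells expressing EBNA1. No mammalian selection marker is annotated, so the design points to transient transfection.

Expression is driven by the CMV immediate-early enhancer and promoter. These are followed by adenovirus-derived leader and splice sequences and a chimeric intron fragment, which typically boost mRNA processing and yield. The annotated adenoviral "PTP" fragment on the opposite strand most likely reflects this leader region rather than a real coding unit. The open reading frame begins with a signal sequence annotated as a fragment of the mouse immunoglobulin heavy chain leader (the "SP" of the name). Next come the backbone-encoded N-terminal 6xHis tag, the synthesized TIE1 coding sequence cloned between retained NotI and MluI sites, and a C-terminal FLAG epitope. A rabbit β-globin polyadenylation signal terminates the transcript. After signal peptide cleavage the His tag should sit at the extracellular N-terminus and the FLAG tag on the cytoplasmic tail.

The plasmid belongs to a collection made for a human IgSF cell-surface interactome study and is intended for binding and signaling assays. The depositor notes that some plasmids in the collection may carry an IS4-like transposase upstream of the CMV promoter. No such element is annotated in this feature table.
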