Addgene plasmid #157621: pTT3-SP-6xHis-TIE1(FL)-FLAG
Purpose: Mammalian cell surface expression of His- and FLAG-tagged full-length protein for binding and signaling assays
Depositing lab: Chris Garcia. Depositing organization: Stanford University. Publication: A Human IgSF Cell-Surface Interactome Reveals a Complex Network of Protein-Protein Interactions. Wojtowicz WM, Vielmetter J, Fernandes RA, Siepe DH, Eastman CL, Chisholm GB, Cox S, Klock H, Anderson PW, Rue SM, Miller JJ, Glaser SM, Bragstad ML, Vance J, Lam AW, Lesley SA, Zinn K, Garcia KC. Cell. 2020 Aug 20;182(4):1027-1043.e17. doi: 10.1016/j.cell.2020.07.025. PubMed 32822567.
Backbone
  Vector backbone: pTT3
  Backbone size w/o insert (bp): 5982
  Vector type: Mammalian Expression
Growth in bacteria
  Bacterial resistance: Ampicillin, 100 μg/mL
  Growth temperature: 37°C
  Growth strain: DH5alpha
  Copy number: High Copy
Gene/Insert
  Gene/Insert name: TIE1
  Species: H. sapiens (human)
  Insert size (bp): 3468
  Entrez Gene: TIE1 (a.k.a. JTK14, LMPHM11, TIE)
  Promoter: CMV
  Tag / fusion protein: FLAG (C terminal on backbone); 6xHis (N terminal on backbone)
  Cloning method: Restriction Enzyme; 5′ cloning site GCGGCCGC (not destroyed); 3′ cloning site ACGCGT (not destroyed)
  Sequencing primers: 5′ TTGCCTTTCTCTCCACAGGT; 3′ CCCATATGTCCTTCCGAGTG
Resource information
  A portion of this plasmid was derived from a plasmid made by: synthesis by ThermoFisher
Terms and licenses: Academic/Nonprofit Terms; Industry Terms: Not Available to Industry
Depositor comments: Some plasmids in this collection may have an IS4-like element ISVsa5 family transposase upstream of the CMV promoter.
How to cite: pTT3-SP-6xHis-TIE1(FL)-FLAG was a gift from Chris Garcia (Addgene plasmid # 157621 ; http://n2t.net/addgene:157621 ; RRID:Addgene_157621)
