>Addgene plasmid #157621 | pTT3-SP-6xHis-TIE1(FL)-FLAG | depositor partial sequence | sequence record 304352 | TIE1(FL)
ATGGTTTGGAGAGTTCCTCCATTCCTGCTGCCTATCCTGTTCCTGGCCTCTCACGTTGGAGCCGGATCTC
ACCATCACCACCATCATGCCGTGGATCTGACCCTGCTGGCCAACCTGAGACTGACCGATCCTCAGAGATT
CTTCCTGACCTGTGTGTCTGGCGAAGCCGGCGCTGGAAGAGGATCTGATGCTTGGGGACCTCCTCTGCTG
CTGGAAAAGGACGACAGAATCGTGCGGACACCTCCTGGACCTCCACTGAGACTGGCCAGAAATGGCAGCC
ACCAAGTGACCCTGAGAGGCTTCAGCAAGCCTTCTGATCTCGTGGGCGTGTTCTCTTGTGTTGGAGGCGC
TGGCGCTCGGAGAACCAGAGTGATCTATGTGCACAACAGCCCTGGCGCTCATCTGCTGCCTGACAAAGTG
ACCCACACCGTGAACAAGGGCGATACAGCCGTGCTGTCCGCCAGAGTGCACAAAGAAAAGCAGACCGACG
TGATCTGGAAGTCCAACGGCAGCTACTTCTACACCCTGGATTGGCACGAGGCCCAGGACGGAAGATTTCT
GCTGCAGCTGCCTAACGTGCAGCCTCCTAGCTCTGGCATCTACAGCGCCACATACCTGGAAGCAAGCCCT
CTGGGCAGCGCCTTCTTCAGACTGATCGTTAGAGGATGCGGAGCCGGCAGATGGGGCCCTGGATGTACAA
AAGAATGCCCTGGCTGTCTGCACGGCGGCGTGTGTCACGATCATGATGGCGAGTGTGTGTGCCCACCTGG
CTTTACAGGCACCAGATGTGAACAGGCCTGCAGAGAGGGCAGATTCGGCCAGTCTTGTCAAGAGCAGTGT
CCCGGCATCTCTGGCTGCAGAGGCCTGACCTTTTGCCTGCCTGATCCTTACGGCTGTAGCTGTGGATCTG
GATGGCGGGGCTCTCAGTGTCAAGAGGCTTGTGCCCCTGGACACTTTGGCGCTGATTGCAGACTGCAGTG
CCAGTGCCAGAATGGCGGCACCTGTGATAGATTCAGCGGCTGTGTGTGTCCTTCTGGCTGGCATGGCGTG
CACTGCGAGAAGTCCGATAGAATCCCTCAGATCCTGAACATGGCCAGCGAGCTGGAATTCAACCTGGAAA
CCATGCCTCGGATCAACTGCGCCGCTGCCGGAAATCCATTTCCTGTGCGGGGATCCATCGAGCTGAGAAA
GCCTGATGGCACCGTGCTGCTGAGCACCAAGGCCATCGTGGAACCTGAGAAAACCACCGCCGAGTTCGAG
GTGCCAAGACTGGTTCTGGCCGATAGCGGCTTCTGGGAGTGTAGAGTGTCTACCTCTGGCGGCCAGGACA
GCAGACGGTTCAAAGTGAATGTGAAGGTGCCACCTGTGCCTCTGGCAGCCCCTAGACTGCTGACAAAACA
GAGCAGACAGCTGGTGGTGTCCCCTCTGGTGTCTTTTAGCGGAGATGGCCCTATCAGCACAGTGCGGCTG
CACTACAGACCCCAGGATAGCACAATGGACTGGTCTACCATCGTGGTGGACCCCAGCGAGAACGTGACAC
TGATGAACCTGAGGCCTAAGACCGGCTACAGCGTCAGAGTTCAACTGAGCAGACCTGGCGAAGGCGGAGA
AGGCGCATGGGGACCACCTACTCTGATGACCACAGATTGCCCTGAGCCTCTGCTCCAGCCTTGGCTGGAA
GGATGGCATGTGGAAGGCACCGACAGACTGAGAGTGTCTTGGAGTCTGCCACTGGTGCCAGGACCTCTCG
TTGGAGATGGCTTTCTGCTGAGACTGTGGGACGGCACCAGAGGCCAAGAGAGAAGAGAGAACGTCAGCAG
CCCTCAGGCCAGAACAGCTCTGCTGACAGGACTGACACCTGGCACACACTACCAGCTGGATGTGCAGCTG
TACCACTGTACACTGCTGGGACCTGCCTCTCCTCCTGCTCATGTTCTGTTGCCTCCATCTGGCCCTCCAG
CTCCTAGACATCTGCATGCCCAGGCTCTGAGCGATAGCGAGATCCAGCTGACATGGAAGCACCCAGAAGC
TCTGCCCGGACCAATCAGCAAATACGTGGTGGAAGTGCAGGTTGCCGGCGGAGCTGGCGATCCTCTGTGG
ATTGATGTGGACAGACCCGAGGAAACCAGCACCATCATCAGGGGCCTGAACGCCAGCACCAGATACCTGT
TCAGAATGCGGGCCTCTATCCAAGGCCTCGGCGATTGGTCTAACACCGTGGAAGAGTCTACCCTCGGCAA
CGGACTGCAGGCTGAAGGACCTGTGCAAGAAAGCAGAGCCGCCGAGGAAGGACTGGACCAGCAACTGATT
CTGGCTGTCGTGGGCTCCGTGTCTGCCACATGTCTGACAATTCTGGCCGCACTGCTGACCCTCGTGTGCA
TCAGAAGAAGCTGCCTGCACAGACGGCGGACCTTTACCTATCAGTCTGGCTCCGGCGAGGAAACAATCCT
GCAGTTTAGCAGCGGCACCCTGACACTGACCAGAAGGCCAAAACTGCAGCCCGAGCCACTGAGCTATCCT
GTGCTGGAATGGGAAGATATCACCTTCGAGGACCTGATCGGCGAGGGCAACTTTGGCCAAGTGATCCGGG
CCATGATCAAGAAAGACGGCCTGAAGATGAACGCCGCCATCAAGATGCTGAAAGAGTACGCCTCCGAGAA
CGACCACAGAGACTTTGCCGGCGAACTGGAAGTGCTGTGCAAGCTGGGCCACCATCCTAACATCATCAAT
CTGCTGGGCGCCTGCAAGAACCGGGGCTACCTGTATATCGCCATCGAGTACGCCCCTTACGGAAACCTGC
TGGACTTTCTGCGGAAGTCCAGAGTGCTGGAAACAGACCCTGCCTTTGCCAGAGAGCACGGCACAGCTTC
TACACTGAGTAGCCGGCAGCTGCTGAGATTTGCCTCTGATGCCGCCAACGGCATGCAGTACCTGAGCGAG
AAGCAGTTCATTCACCGCGACCTGGCCGCTAGAAATGTGCTCGTGGGAGAGAACCTGGCCAGCAAGATCG
CCGATTTTGGCCTGAGTAGAGGCGAAGAGGTGTACGTGAAGAAAACCATGGGCAGACTGCCCGTGCGGTG
GATGGCCATTGAGAGCCTGAATTACAGCGTGTACACCACCAAGAGCGACGTGTGGTCCTTTGGAGTGCTG
CTGTGGGAGATCGTGTCTCTCGGCGGCACACCTTACTGTGGCATGACATGTGCCGAGCTGTACGAGAAAC
TGCCCCAGGGCTACAGAATGGAACAGCCCAGAAACTGCGACGACGAAGTGTACGAGCTGATGCGGCAGTG
TTGGAGAGACAGACCTTACGAGAGGCCTCCATTCGCTCAGATCGCTCTGCAGCTGGGAAGAATGCTGGAA
GCCAGAAAGGCCTACGTGAACATGTCCCTGTTCGAGAACTTCACCTACGCCGGAATCGACGCCACAGCCG
AAGAGGCCGGCAGCGACTACAAGGACGACGACGATAAG
